>Addgene plasmid #224440 | kiCAP-AAV-MyoAAV2A | addgene full sequence | sequence record 446665 | Addgene NGS Result
TCGACACGCGTGGAGGGGTGGAGTCGTGACGTGAATTACGTCATAGGGTTAGGGAGGTCCTGTATTAGAG
GTCACGTGAGTGTTTTGCGACATTTTGCGACACCATGTGGTCACGCTGGGTATTTAAGCCCGAGTGAGCA
CGCAGGGTCTCCATTTTGAAGCGGGAGGTTTGAACGCGCAGCCGCCATGCCGGGGTTTTACGAGATTGTG
ATTAAGGTCCCCAGCGACCTTGACGAGCATCTGCCCGGCATTTCTGACAGCTTTGTGAACTGGGTGGCCG
AGAAGGAATGGGAGTTGCCGCCAGATTCTGACATGGATCTGAATCTGATTGAGCAGGCACCCCTGACCGT
GGCCGAGAAGCTGCAGCGCGACTTTCTGACGGAATGGCGCCGTGTGAGTAAGGCCCCGGAGGCTCTTTTC
TTTGTGCAATTTGAGAAGGGAGAGAGCTACTTCCACATGCACGTGCTCGTGGAAACCACCGGGGTGAAAT
CCATGGTTTTGGGACGTTTCCTGAGTCAGATTCGCGAAAAACTGATTCAGAGAATTTACCGCGGGATCGA
GCCGACTTTGCCAAACTGGTTCGCGGTCACAAAGACCAGAAATGGCGCCGGAGGCGGGAACAAGGTGGTG
GATGAGTGCTACATCCCCAATTACTTGCTCCCCAAAACCCAGCCTGAGCTCCAGTGGGCGTGGACTAATA
TGGAACAGTATTTAAGCGCCTGTTTGAATCTCACGGAGCGTAAACGGTTGGTGGCGCAGCATCTGACGCA
CGTGTCGCAGACGCAGGAGCAGAACAAAGAGAATCAGAATCCCAATTCTGATGCGCCGGTGATCAGATCA
AAAACTTCAGCCAGGTACATGGAGCTGGTCGGGTGGCTCGTGGACAAGGGGATTACCTCGGAGAAGCAGT
GGATCCAGGAGGACCAGGCCTCATACATCTCCTTCAATGCGGCCTCCAACTCGCGGTCCCAAATCAAGGC
TGCCTTGGACAATGCGGGAAAGATTATGAGCCTGACTAAAACCGCCCCCGACTACCTGGTGGGCCAGCAG
CCCGTGGAGGACATTTCCAGCAATCGGATTTATAAAATTTTGGAACTAAACGGGTACGATCCCCAATATG
CGGCTTCCGTCTTTCTGGGATGGGCCACGAAAAAGTTCGGCAAGAGGAACACCATCTGGCTGTTTGGGCC
TGCAACTACCGGGAAGACCAACATCGCGGAGGCCATAGCCCACACTGTGCCCTTCTACGGGTGCGTAAAC
TGGACCAATGAGAACTTTCCCTTCAACGACTGTGTCGACAAGATGGTGATCTGGTGGGAGGAGGGGAAGA
TGACCGCCAAGGTCGTGGAGTCGGCCAAAGCCATTCTCGGAGGAAGCAAGGTGCGCGTGGACCAGAAATG
CAAGTCCTCGGCCCAGATAGACCCGACTCCCGTGATCGTCACCTCCAACACCAACATGTGCGCCGTGATT
GACGGGAACTCAACGACCTTCGAACACCAGCAGCCGTTGCAAGACCGGATGTTCAAATTTGAACTCACCC
GCCGTCTGGATCATGACTTTGGGAAGGTCACCAAGCAGGAAGTCAAAGACTTTTTCCGGTGGGCAAAGGA
TCACGTGGTTGAGGTGGAGCATGAATTCTACGTCAAAAAGGGTGGAGCCAAGAAAAGACCCGCCCCCAGT
GACGCAGATATAAGTGAGCCCAAACGGGTGCGCGAGTCAGTTGCGCAGCCATCGACGTCAGACGCGGAAG
CTTCGATCAACTACGCGGACAGGTACCAAAACAAATGTTCTCGTCACGTGGGCATGAATCTGATGCTGTT
TCCCTGCAGACAATGCGAGAGACTGAATCAGAATTCAAATATCTGCTTCACTCACGGTGTCAAAGACTGT
TTAGAGTGCTTTCCCGTGTCAGAATCTCAACCCGTTTCTGTCGTCAAAAAGGCGTATCAGAAACTGTGCT
ACATTCATCACATCATGGGAAAGGTGCCAGACGCTTGCACTGCTTGCGACCTGGTCAATGTGGACTTGGA
TGACTGTGTTTCTGAACAATAAATGACTTAAACCAGGTATTGCTGCCGATGGTTATCTTCCAGATTGGCT
CGAGGACAACCTTAGTGAACTAGTGCCACCATGAGTCGGCTGGATAAATCTAAAGTCATAAACGGCGCTC
TGGAATTACTCAATGAAGTCGGTATCGAAGGCCTGACGACAAGGAAACTCGCTCAAAAGCTGGGAGTTGA
GCAGCCTACCCTGTACTGGCACGTGAAGAACAAGCGGGCCCTGCTCGATGCCCTGGCCATCGAGATGCTG
GACAGGCATCATACCCACTTCTGCCCCCTGGAAGGCGAGTCATGGCAAGACTTTCTGCGGAACAACGCCA
AGTCATTCCGCTGTGCTCTCCTCTCACATCGCGACGGGGCTAAAGTGCATCTCGGCACCCGCCCAACAGA
GAAACAGTACGAAACCCTGGAAAATCAGCTCGCGTTCCTGTGTCAGCAAGGCTTCTCCCTGGAGAACGCA
CTGTACGCTCTGTCCGCCGTGGGCCACTTTACACTGGGCTGCGTATTGGAGGAACAGGAGCATCAAGTAG
CAAAAGAGGAAAGAGAGACACCTACCACCGATTCTATGCCCCCACTTCTGAGACAAGCAATTGAGCTGTT
CGACCGGCAGGGAGCCGAACCTGCCTTCCTTTTCGGCCTGGAACTAATCATATGTGGCCTGGAGAAACAG
CTAAAGTGCGAAAGCGGCGGGCCGGCCGACGCCCTTGACGATTTTGACTTAGACATGCTCCCAGCCGATG
CCCTTGACGACTTTGACCTTGATATGCTGCCTGCTGACGCTCTTGACGATTTTGACCTTGACATGCTCCC
CGGGTAAATGCATGAATTCGATCTAGAGGGCCCTATTCTATAGTGTCACCTAAATGCTAGAGCTCGCTGA
TCAGCCTCGACTGTGCCTTCTAGTTGCCAGCCATCTGTTGTTTGCCCCTCCCCCGTGCCTTCCTTGACCC
TGGAAGGTGCCACTCCCACTGTCCTTTCCTAATAAAATGAGGAAATTGCATCGCATTGTCTGAGTAGGTG
TCATTCTATTCTGGGGGGTGGGGTGGGGCAGGACAGCAAGGGGGAGGATTGGGAAGACAATAGCAGGCAT
GCTGGGGATGCGGTGGGCTCTATGGCTTCTGAGGCGGAAAGAACCAGCTGGGGCTCGAATCAAGCTATCA
AGTGCCACCTGACGTCTCCCTATCAGTGATAGAGAAGTCGACACGTCTCGAGCTCCCTATCAGTGATAGA
GAAGGTACGTCTAGAACGTCTCCCTATCAGTGATAGAGAAGTCGACACGTCTCGAGCTCCCTATCAGTGA
TAGAGAAGGTACGTCTAGAACGTCTCCCTATCAGTGATAGAGAAGTCGACACGTCTCGAGCTCCCTATCA
GTGATAGAGAAGGTACGTCTAGAACGTCTCCCTATCAGTGATAGAGAAGTCGACACGTCTCGAGCTCCCT
ATCAGTGATAGAGAAGGTACCCCCTATATAAGCAGAGAGATCTGTTCAAATTTGAACTGACTAAGCGGCT
CCCGCCAGATTTTGGCAAGATTACTAAGCAGGAAGTCAAGGACTTTTTTGCTTGGGCAAAGGTCAATCAG
GTGCCGGTGACTCACGAGTTTAAAGTTCCCAGGGAATTGGCGGGAACTAAAGGGGCGGAGAAATCTCTAA
AACGCCCACTGGGTGACGTCACCAATACTAGCTATAAAAGTCTGGAGAAGCGGGCCAGGCTCTCATTTGT
TCCCGAGACGCCTCGCAGTTCAGACGTGACTGTTGATCCCGCTCCTCTGCGACCGCTAGCTTCGATCAAC
TACGCGGACAGGTACCAAAACAAATGTTCTCGTCACGTGGGCATGAATCTGATGCTGTTTCCCTGCAGAC
AATGCGAGAGACTGAATCAGAATTCAAATATCTGCTTCACTCACGGTGTCAAAGACTGTTTAGAGTGCTT
TCCCGTGTCAGAATCTCAACCCGTTTCTGTCGTCAAAAAGGCGTATCAGAAACTGTGCTACATTCATCAC
ATCATGGGAAAGGTGCCAGACGCTTGCACTGCTTGCGACCTGGTCAATGTGGACTTGGATGACTGTGTTT
CTGAACAATAAATGACTTAAACCAGGTATGGCTGCCGATGGTTATCTTCCAGATTGGCTCGAGGACAACC
TTAGTGAAGGAATTCGCGAGTGGTGGGCTTTGAAACCTGGAGCCCCTCAACCCAAGGCAAATCAACAACA
TCAAGACAACGCTCGAGGTCTTGTGCTTCCGGGTTACAAATACCTTGGACCCGGCAACGGACTCGACAAG
GGGGAGCCGGTCAACGCAGCAGACGCGGCGGCCCTCGAGCACGACAAGGCCTACGACCAGCAGCTCAAGG
CCGGAGACAACCCGTACCTCAAGTACAACCACGCCGACGCCGAGTTCCAGGAGCGGCTCAAAGAAGATAC
GTCTTTTGGGGGCAACCTCGGGCGAGCAGTCTTCCAGGCCAAAAAGAGGCTTCTTGAACCTCTTGGTCTG
GTTGAGGAAGCGGCTAAGACGGCTCCTGGAAAGAAGAGGCCTGTAGAGCAGTCTCCTCAGGAACCGGACT
CCTCCGCGGGTATTGGCAAATCGGGTGCACAGCCCGCTAAAAAGAGACTCAATTTCGGTCAGACTGGCGA
CACAGAGTCAGTCCCAGACCCTCAACCAATCGGAGAACCTCCCGCAGCCCCCTCAGGTGTGGGATCTCTT
ACAATGGCTTCAGGTGGTGGCGCACCAGTGGCAGACAATAACGAAGGTGCCGATGGAGTGGGTAGTTCCT
CGGGAAATTGGCATTGCGATTCCCAATGGCTGGGGGACAGAGTCATCACCACCAGCACCCGAACCTGGGC
CCTGCCCACCTACAACAATCACCTCTACAAGCAAATCTCCAACAGCACATCTGGAGGATCTTCAAATGAC
AACGCCTACTTCGGCTACAGCACCCCCTGGGGGTATTTTGACTTCAACAGATTCCACTGCCACTTCTCAC
CACGTGACTGGCAGCGACTCATCAACAACAACTGGGGATTCCGGCCTAAGCGACTCAACTTCAAGCTCTT
CAACATTCAGGTCAAAGAGGTTACGGACAACAATGGAGTCAAGACCATCGCCAATAACCTTACCAGCACG
GTCCAGGTCTTCACGGACTCAGACTATCAGCTCCCGTACGTGCTCGGGTCGGCTCACGAGGGCTGCCTCC
CGCCGTTCCCAGCGGACGTTTTCATGATTCCTCAGTACGGGTATCTGACGCTTAATGATGGAAGCCAGGC
CGTGGGTCGTTCGTCCTTTTACTGCCTGGAATATTTCCCGTCGCAAATGCTAAGAACGGGTAACAACTTC
CAGTTCAGCTACGAGTTTGAGAACGTACCTTTCCATAGCAGCTACGCTCACAGCCAAAGCCTGGACCGAC
TAATGAATCCACTCATCGACCAATACTTGTACTATCTCTCAAAGACTATTAACGGTTCTGGACAGAATCA
ACAAACGCTAAAATTCAGTGTGGCCGGACCCAGCAACATGGCTGTCCAGGGAAGAAACTACATACCTGGA
CCCAGCTACCGACAACAACGTGTCTCAACCACTGTGACTCAAAACAACAACAGCGAATTTGCTTGGCCTG
GAGCTTCTTCTTGGGCTCTCAATGGACGTAATAGCTTGATGAATCCTGGACCTGCTATGGCCAGCCACAA
AGAAGGAGAGGACCGTTTCTTTCCTTTGTCTGGATCTTTAATTTTTGGCAAACAAGGAACTGGAAGAGAC
AACGTGGATGCGGACAAAGTCATGATAACCAACGAAGAAGAAATTAAAACTACTAACCCGGTAGCAACGG
AGTCCTATGGACAAGTGGCCACAAACCACCAGGGGCCGGGTAGAGGAGACCAGACTACGTTGGCACAGGC
GCAGACCGGCTGGGTTCAAAACCAAGGAATACTTCCGGGTATGGTTTGGCAGGACAGAGATGTGTACCTG
CAAGGACCCATTTGGGCCAAAATTCCTCACACGGACGGCAACTTTCACCCTTCTCCGCTGATGGGAGGGT
TTGGAATGAAGCACCCGCCTCCTCAGATCCTCATCAAAAACACACCTGTACCTGCGGATCCTCCAACGGC
CTTCAACAAGGACAAGCTGAACTCTTTCATCACCCAGTATTCTACTGGCCAAGTCAGCGTGGAGATCGAG
TGGGAGCTGCAGAAGGAAAACAGCAAGCGCTGGAACCCGGAGATCCAGTACACTTCCAACTATTACAAGT
CTAATAATGTTGAATTTGCTGTTAATACTGAAGGTGTATATAGTGAACCCCGCCCCATTGGCACCAGATA
CCTGACTCGTAATCTGTAATTGCTTGTTAATCAATAAACCGTTTAATTCGTTTCAGTTGAACTTTGGTCT
CTGCGTATTTCTTTCTTATCTAGTTTCCATGGCTACGTAGATAAGTAGCATGGCGGGTTAATCATTAACT
ACAGATATCCATCACACTGGCGGCCGCTCGACTAGAGCGGCCGCCACCGCGGTGGAGCTCCAGCTTTTGT
TCCCTTTAGTGAGGGTTAATTGCGCGCTTGGCGTAATCATGGTCATAGCTGTTTCCTGTGTGAAATTGTT
ATCCGCTCACAATTCCACACAACATACGAGCCGGAAGCATAAAGTGTAAAGCCTGGGGTGCCTAATGAGT
GAGCTAACTCACATTAATTGCGTTGCGCTCACTGCCCGCTTTCCAGTCGGGAAACCTGTCGTGCCAGCTG
CATTAATGAATCGGCCAACGCGCGGGGAGAGGCGGTTTGCGTATTGGGCGCTCTTCCGCTTCCTCGCTCA
CTGACTCGCTGCGCTCGGTCGTTCGGCTGCGGCGAGCGGTATCAGCTCACTCAAAGGCGGTAATACGGTT
ATCCACAGAATCAGGGGATAACGCAGGAAAGAACATGTGAGCAAAAGGCCAGCAAAAGGCCAGGAACCGT
AAAAAGGCCGCGTTGCTGGCGTTTTTCCATAGGCTCCGCCCCCCTGACGAGCATCACAAAAATCGACGCT
CAAGTCAGAGGTGGCGAAACCCGACAGGACTATAAAGATACCAGGCGTTTCCCCCTGGAAGCTCCCTCGT
GCGCTCTCCTGTTCCGACCCTGCCGCTTACCGGATACCTGTCCGCCTTTCTCCCTTCGGGAAGCGTGGCG
CTTTCTCATAGCTCACGCTGTAGGTATCTCAGTTCGGTGTAGGTCGTTCGCTCCAAGCTGGGCTGTGTGC
ACGAACCCCCCGTTCAGCCCGACCGCTGCGCCTTATCCGGTAACTATCGTCTTGAGTCCAACCCGGTAAG
ACACGACTTATCGCCACTGGCAGCAGCCACTGGTAACAGGATTAGCAGAGCGAGGTATGTAGGCGGTGCT
ACAGAGTTCTTGAAGTGGTGGCCTAACTACGGCTACACTAGAAGAACAGTATTTGGTATCTGCGCTCTGC
TGAAGCCAGTTACCTTCGGAAAAAGAGTTGGTAGCTCTTGATCCGGCAAACAAACCACCGCTGGTAGCGG
TGGTTTTTTTGTTTGCAAGCAGCAGATTACGCGCAGAAAAAAAGGATCTCAAGAAGATCCTTTGATCTTT
TCTACGGGGTCTGACGCTCAGTGGAACGAAAACTCACGTTAAGGGATTTTGGTCATGAGATTATCAAAAA
GGATCTTCACCTAGATCCTTTTAAATTAAAAATGAAGTTTTAAATCAATCTAAAGTATATATGAGTAAAC
TTGGTCTGACAGTTAGAAAAACTCATCGAGCATCAAATGAAACTGCAATTTATTCATATCAGGATTATCA
ATACCATATTTTTGAAAAAGCCGTTTCTGTAATGAAGGAGAAAACTCACCGAGGCAGTTCCATAGGATGG
CAAGATCCTGGTATCGGTCTGCGATTCCGACTCGTCCAACATCAATACAACCTATTAATTTCCCCTCGTC
AAAAATAAGGTTATCAAGTGAGAAATCACCATGAGTGACGACTGAATCCGGTGAGAATGGCAAAAGTTTA
TGCATTTCTTTCCAGACTTGTTCAACAGGCCAGCCATTACGCTCGTCATCAAAATCACTCGCATCAACCA
AACCGTTATTCATTCGTGATTGCGCCTGAGCGAGACGAAATACGCGATCGCTGTTAAAAGGACAATTACA
AACAGGAATCGAATGCAACCGGCGCAGGAACACTGCCAGCGCATCAACAATATTTTCACCTGAATCAGGA
TATTCTTCTAATACCTGGAATGCTGTTTTTCCGGGGATCGCAGTGGTGAGTAACCATGCATCATCAGGAG
TACGGATAAAATGCTTGATGGTCGGAAGAGGCATAAATTCCGTCAGCCAGTTTAGTCTGACCATCTCATC
TGTAACATCATTGGCAACGCTACCTTTGCCATGTTTCAGAAACAACTCTGGCGCATCGGGCTTCCCATAC
AAGCGATAGATTGTCGCACCTGATTGCCCGACATTATCGCGAGCCCATTTATACCCATATAAATCAGCAT
CCATGTTGGAATTTAATCGCGGCCTCGACGTTTCCCGTTGAATATGGCTCATACTCTTCCTTTTTCAATA
TTATTGAAGCATTTATCAGGGTTATTGTCTCATGAGCGGATACATATTTGAATGTATTTAGAAAAATAAA
CAAATAGGGGTTCCGCGCACATTTCCCCGAAAAGTGCCACCTAAATTGTAAGCGTTAATATTTTGTTAAA
ATTCGCGTTAAATTTTTGTTAAATCAGCTCATTTTTTAACCAATAGGCCGAAATCGGCAAAATCCCTTAT
AAATCAAAAGAATAGACCGAGATAGGGT
[37 nt withheld, positions 8849-8885]
AAAGAACGTGGACTCCAACGTCAAAGG
[49 nt withheld, positions 8913-8961]
T
[91 nt withheld, positions 8963-9053]
G
[124 nt withheld, positions 9055-9178]
CCCATTCGCCATTCAGGCTGCGCAACTGTTGGGAAGGGCGATCGGTGCGGGCCTCTTCGCTATTACGCCA
GCTGGCGAAAGGGGGATGTGCTGCAAGGCGATTAAGTTGGGTAACGCCAGGGTTTTCCCAGTCACGACGT
TGTAAAACGACGGCCAGTGAGCGCGCGTAATACGACTCACTATAGGGCGAATTGGGTACCGGGCCCCCCC
TCGATCGAGG
Features (pLannotate 1.2.2; 29 found; start..end, strand, type, name):
    187..2049    +  CDS            Rep78: REP78_AAV2S - Experimental evidence at protein level: Swiss-Prot protein existence level 1. Plays an essential role in the initiation of viral DNA synthesis. Binds specifically to an inverted terminal repeat element (ITR) on the 3' and 5' ends of the viral DNA, where it cleaves a site specifically to generate a priming site for initiation of the synthesis of a complementary strand. Plays also a role as transcriptional regulator, DNA helicase and as key factors in site-specific integration of the viral genome. Regulates host PKA activity by interacting with host PRKX as a mechanism of interferi
   2152..2828    +  CDS            rtTA3 (fragment): reverse tetracycline transactivator 3 activates expression from Tet-responsive promoters in the presence of doxycycline
   2758..2868    +  CDS            VP48: 3 tandem repeats of the minimal activation domain of herpes simplex virus VP16 (Cheng et al., 2013)
   2907..2925    -  promoter       SP6 promoter: promoter for bacteriophage SP6 RNA polymerase
   2951..3175    +  polyA_signal   bGH poly(A) signal: bovine growth hormone polyadenylation signal
   3179..3200    +  promoter       SV40 promoter (fragment): SV40 enhancer and early promoter
   3236..3256    +  promoter       tight TRE promoter (fragment): Tet-responsive promoter PTight, consisting of seven tet operator sequences followed by the minimal CMV promoter
   3273..3293    +  promoter       tight TRE promoter (fragment): Tet-responsive promoter PTight, consisting of seven tet operator sequences followed by the minimal CMV promoter
   3310..3330    +  promoter       tight TRE promoter (fragment): Tet-responsive promoter PTight, consisting of seven tet operator sequences followed by the minimal CMV promoter
   3347..3367    +  promoter       tight TRE promoter (fragment): Tet-responsive promoter PTight, consisting of seven tet operator sequences followed by the minimal CMV promoter
   3384..3404    +  promoter       tight TRE promoter (fragment): Tet-responsive promoter PTight, consisting of seven tet operator sequences followed by the minimal CMV promoter
   3421..3441    +  promoter       tight TRE promoter (fragment): Tet-responsive promoter PTight, consisting of seven tet operator sequences followed by the minimal CMV promoter
   3458..3478    +  promoter       tight TRE promoter (fragment): Tet-responsive promoter PTight, consisting of seven tet operator sequences followed by the minimal CMV promoter
   3495..3515    +  promoter       tight TRE promoter (fragment): Tet-responsive promoter PTight, consisting of seven tet operator sequences followed by the minimal CMV promoter
   3521..4138    +  CDS            Rep52 (fragment): REP52_AAV2S - Experimental evidence at protein level: Swiss-Prot protein existence level 1. Plays a critical role during packaging of viral DNA into empty capsids, where they are thought to be part of the packaging motor complex. The single stranded genomic DNA is packaged in a 3' to 5' direction and requires the association between viral DNA and Rep40. Regulates host PKA activity by interacting with host PRKX as a mechanism to interfere with helper virus propagation and to promote its own replication. From Adeno-associated virus 2 (isolate Srivastava/1982) (AAV-2).
   4158..6386    +  CDS            VP1: CAPSD_AAV2S - Experimental evidence at protein level: Swiss-Prot protein existence level 1. Capsid protein self-assembles to form an icosahedral capsid with a T=1 symmetry, about 22 nm in diameter, and consisting of 60 copies of three size variants of the capsid protein VP1, VP2 and VP3 which differ in their N-terminus. The capsid encapsulates the genomic ssDNA. Binds to host cell heparan sulfate and uses host ITGA5-ITGB1 as coreceptor on the cell surface to provide virion attachment to target cell. This attachment induces virion internalization predominantly through clathrin-dependent endocyt
   6542..6570    -  misc_feature   MCS (fragment): pBluescript multiple cloning site
   6583..6601    -  promoter       T3 promoter: promoter for bacteriophage T3 RNA polymerase
   6646..6662    -  protein_bind   lac operator: The lac repressor binds to the lac operator to inhibit transcription in E. coli. This inhibition can be relieved by adding lactose or isopropyl-β-D-thiogalactopyranoside (IPTG). lac repressor encoded by lacI
   6670..6700    -  promoter       lac promoter: promoter for the E. coli lac operon
   6715..6736    -  protein_bind   CAP binding site: CAP binding activates transcription in the presence of cAMP. E. coli catabolite activator protein
   6749..6841    -  CDS            lacI (fragment): lac repressor; lacI; The lac repressor binds to the lac operator to inhibit transcription in E. coli. This inhibition can be relieved by adding lactose or isopropyl-β-D-thiogalactopyranoside (IPTG).
   7024..7612    -  rep_origin     ori: high-copy-number ColE1/pMB1/pBR322/pUC origin of replication
   7783..8592    -  CDS            KanR: aminoglycoside phosphotransferase; aph(3')-Ia; confers resistance to kanamycin in bacteria or G418 (Geneticin®) in eukaryotes
   8593..8697    -  promoter       AmpR promoter: bla
   8750..9178    -  rep_origin     f1 ori (sequence partly withheld): f1 bacteriophage origin of replication; arrow indicates direction of (+) strand synthesis
   9183..9338    -  CDS            lacZα (fragment): LacZα fragment of β-galactosidase; lacZ fragment
   9346..9364    +  promoter       T7 promoter: promoter for bacteriophage T7 RNA polymerase
   9373..9392    -  misc_feature   MCS (fragment): pBluescript multiple cloning site
