[The description below was written by a language model from this plasmid's Addgene catalogue record and pLannotate feature annotations shown in this document.]
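Description:
kiCAP-AAV-MyoAAV2A is a Rep/Cap helper plasmid used to produce recombinant AAV packaged in the MyoAAV 2A capsid, an engineered variant described as muscle-tropic in mice. It is built on a pUC57-Kan backbone and propagated in E. coli through a high-copy ColE1/pUC-type origin with kanamycin selection. The annotation also finds an f1 origin, lac promoter/operator and lacZα remnants, and T7, T3 and SP6 phage promoters flanking fragments of a cloning site. No ITRs are annotated, consistent with a plasmid that supplies packaging functions in trans rather than being packaged itself.

The capsid insert is a synthetic AAV9 VP1 open reading frame of about 2.2 kb. It carries a seven-residue RGD-containing peptide inserted between positions 588 and 589, along with the S586G, A587P and Q588G substitutions. The annotation tool labels this CDS by homology to AAV2 VP1, but the catalogue entry identifies it as AAV9-derived. Its listed promoter is p41, the native AAV promoter lying within the 3' part of rep, which fits the partial Rep52 sequence annotated immediately upstream of VP1.

The feature table shows more than a simple rep-cap arrangement. A full-length AAV2 Rep78 reading frame is followed by a Tet transactivator-like element (an rtTA3 fragment with VP16-derived activation repeats) and a bGH polyadenylation signal. Next comes an array of tet operator repeats placed just ahead of the Rep52 fragment and cap. This layout suggests transactivator-boosted capsid expression, but the record does not explain the design. The annotated sequence record is 9,398 nt.

The plasmid would typically be co-transfected with an ITR-flanked transgene plasmid and adenoviral helper functions to make vector for muscle-directed gene delivery.
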