Addgene plasmid #224440: kiCAP-AAV-MyoAAV2A
Purpose: Rep/Cap plasmid for the production of MyoAAV 2A, a muscle-tropic AAV capsid in mice.
Depositing lab: Pardis Sabeti. Depositing organization: Broad Institute. Publication: Directed evolution of a family of AAV capsid variants enabling potent muscle-directed gene delivery across species. Tabebordbar M, Lagerborg KA, Stanton A, King EM, Ye S, Tellez L, Krunnfusz A, Tavakoli S, Widrick JJ, Messemer KA, Troiano EC, Moghadaszadeh B, Peacker BL, Leacock KA, Horwitz N, Beggs AH, Wagers AJ, Sabeti PC. Cell. 2021 Sep 16;184(19):4919-4938.e22. doi: 10.1016/j.cell.2021.08.028. Epub 2021 Sep 9. PubMed 34506722.
Backbone
  Vector backbone: pUC57-Kan
  Vector type: AAV
Growth in bacteria
  Bacterial resistance: Kanamycin, 50 μg/mL
  Growth temperature: 30°C
  Growth strain: NEB Stable
  Copy number: High Copy
Gene/Insert
  Gene/Insert name: AAV9 VP1 modified with 7mer insertion between amino acids 588 and 589 (alt name: MyoAAV 2A)
  Species: Synthetic
  Insert size (bp): 2232
  Mutation: RGDQTTL insert between amino acids 588 and 589 of AAV9 VP1, S586G, A587P, Q588G
  Promoter: p41
  Cloning method: Gibson Cloning
Terms and licenses: Academic/Nonprofit Terms; Industry Terms: Not Available to Industry
Depositor comments: Insert was cloned via BsiWI (5') and AgeI (3', preserved in cloning) sites
How to cite: kiCAP-AAV-MyoAAV2A was a gift from Pardis Sabeti (Addgene plasmid # 224440 ; http://n2t.net/addgene:224440 ; RRID:Addgene_224440)
