>Addgene plasmid #224440 | kiCAP-AAV-MyoAAV2A | depositor partial sequence | sequence record 439825 | MyoAAV 2A cap
ATGGCTGCCGATGGTTATCTTCCAGATTGGCTCGAGGACAACCTTAGTGAAGGAATTCGCGAGTGGTGGG
CTTTGAAACCTGGAGCCCCTCAACCCAAGGCAAATCAACAACATCAAGACAACGCTCGAGGTCTTGTGCT
TCCGGGTTACAAATACCTTGGACCCGGCAACGGACTCGACAAGGGGGAGCCGGTCAACGCAGCAGACGCG
GCGGCCCTCGAGCACGACAAGGCCTACGACCAGCAGCTCAAGGCCGGAGACAACCCGTACCTCAAGTACA
ACCACGCCGACGCCGAGTTCCAGGAGCGGCTCAAAGAAGATACGTCTTTTGGGGGCAACCTCGGGCGAGC
AGTCTTCCAGGCCAAAAAGAGGCTTCTTGAACCTCTTGGTCTGGTTGAGGAAGCGGCTAAGACGGCTCCT
GGAAAGAAGAGGCCTGTAGAGCAGTCTCCTCAGGAACCGGACTCCTCCGCGGGTATTGGCAAATCGGGTG
CACAGCCCGCTAAAAAGAGACTCAATTTCGGTCAGACTGGCGACACAGAGTCAGTCCCAGACCCTCAACC
AATCGGAGAACCTCCCGCAGCCCCCTCAGGTGTGGGATCTCTTACAATGGCTTCAGGTGGTGGCGCACCA
GTGGCAGACAATAACGAAGGTGCCGATGGAGTGGGTAGTTCCTCGGGAAATTGGCATTGCGATTCCCAAT
GGCTGGGGGACAGAGTCATCACCACCAGCACCCGAACCTGGGCCCTGCCCACCTACAACAATCACCTCTA
CAAGCAAATCTCCAACAGCACATCTGGAGGATCTTCAAATGACAACGCCTACTTCGGCTACAGCACCCCC
TGGGGGTATTTTGACTTCAACAGATTCCACTGCCACTTCTCACCACGTGACTGGCAGCGACTCATCAACA
ACAACTGGGGATTCCGGCCTAAGCGACTCAACTTCAAGCTCTTCAACATTCAGGTCAAAGAGGTTACGGA
CAACAATGGAGTCAAGACCATCGCCAATAACCTTACCAGCACGGTCCAGGTCTTCACGGACTCAGACTAT
CAGCTCCCGTACGTGCTCGGGTCGGCTCACGAGGGCTGCCTCCCGCCGTTCCCAGCGGACGTTTTCATGA
TTCCTCAGTACGGGTATCTGACGCTTAATGATGGAAGCCAGGCCGTGGGTCGTTCGTCCTTTTACTGCCT
GGAATATTTCCCGTCGCAAATGCTAAGAACGGGTAACAACTTCCAGTTCAGCTACGAGTTTGAGAACGTA
CCTTTCCATAGCAGCTACGCTCACAGCCAAAGCCTGGACCGACTAATGAATCCACTCATCGACCAATACT
TGTACTATCTCTCAAAGACTATTAACGGTTCTGGACAGAATCAACAAACGCTAAAATTCAGTGTGGCCGG
ACCCAGCAACATGGCTGTCCAGGGAAGAAACTACATACCTGGACCCAGCTACCGACAACAACGTGTCTCA
ACCACTGTGACTCAAAACAACAACAGCGAATTTGCTTGGCCTGGAGCTTCTTCTTGGGCTCTCAATGGAC
GTAATAGCTTGATGAATCCTGGACCTGCTATGGCCAGCCACAAAGAAGGAGAGGACCGTTTCTTTCCTTT
GTCTGGATCTTTAATTTTTGGCAAACAAGGAACTGGAAGAGACAACGTGGATGCGGACAAAGTCATGATA
ACCAACGAAGAAGAAATTAAAACTACTAACCCGGTAGCAACGGAGTCCTATGGACAAGTGGCCACAAACC
ACCAGGGGCCGGGTAGAGGAGACCAGACTACGTTGGCACAGGCGCAGACCGGCTGGGTTCAAAACCAAGG
AATACTTCCGGGTATGGTTTGGCAGGACAGAGATGTGTACCTGCAAGGACCCATTTGGGCCAAAATTCCT
CACACGGACGGCAACTTTCACCCTTCTCCGCTGATGGGAGGGTTTGGAATGAAGCACCCGCCTCCTCAGA
TCCTCATCAAAAACACACCTGTACCTGCGGATCCTCCAACGGCCTTCAACAAGGACAAGCTGAACTCTTT
CATCACCCAGTATTCTACTGGCCAAGTCAGCGTGGAGATCGAGTGGGAGCTGCAGAAGGAAAACAGCAAG
CGCTGGAACCCGGAGATCCAGTACACTTCCAACTATTACAAGTCTAATAATGTTGAATTTGCTGTTAATA
CTGAAGGTGTATATAGTGAACCCCGCCCCATTGGCACCAGATACCTGACTCGTAATCTGTAA
